Addgene plasmid #175337: pH6HTC_CCT2-Halo
Purpose: Production of HaloTag fusion protein
Depositing lab: Claudia Kutter. Depositing organization: Karolinska Institutet. Publication: Large-scale identification of RBP-RNA interactions by RAPseq refines essentials of post-transcriptional gene regulation. Atanasoai I, Papavasileiou S, Preiß N, Kutter C. bioRxiv 2021.11.08.467743 10.1101/2021.11.08.467743.
Backbone
  Vector backbone: pH6HTC_minus_cer-region
  Vector type: Bacterial Expression ; Cell Free Expression
Growth in bacteria
  Bacterial resistance: Ampicillin, 100 μg/mL
  Growth temperature: 37°C
  Growth strain: DH5alpha
  Copy number: High Copy
Gene/Insert
  Gene/Insert name: CCT2
  Species: H. sapiens (human)
  Entrez Gene: CCT2 (a.k.a. 99D8.1, CCT-beta, CCTB, HEL-S-100n, PRO1633, TCP-1-beta)
  Tag / fusion protein: HaloTag-6xHis (C terminal on backbone)
  Cloning method: Gibson Cloning
Terms and licenses: Academic/Nonprofit Terms; Industry Terms: Not Available to Industry
Depositor comments: Please visit https://doi.org/10.1101/2021.11.08.467743 for bioRxiv preprint.
How to cite: pH6HTC_CCT2-Halo was a gift from Claudia Kutter (Addgene plasmid # 175337 ; http://n2t.net/addgene:175337 ; RRID:Addgene_175337)
