[The description below was written by a language model from this plasmid's Addgene catalogue record and pLannotate feature annotations shown in this document.]
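Description:
pH6HTC_CCT2-Halo is a 5,043 bp bacterial and cell-free expression plasmid for producing human CCT2 as a HaloTag fusion protein. It is built on a version of the pH6HTC backbone from which the cer region has been removed. The plasmid replicates in E. coli from a high-copy ColE1/pUC-type origin and is selected with ampicillin through a β-lactamase (AmpR) gene driven by its own bla promoter.

The expression cassette is controlled by a T7 promoter, so transcription depends on T7 RNA polymerase, supplied either by a suitable bacterial expression host or by a coupled in vitro transcription/translation system. Upstream of the promoter lie the rrnB T1 and T2 terminators, which insulate the cassette from read-through transcription originating elsewhere in the plasmid. The CCT2 open reading frame was inserted by Gibson cloning. It encodes the beta subunit of the chaperonin-containing T-complex (TRiC), an ATP-dependent chaperone complex that assists protein folding. It is followed in frame by a TEV protease recognition site and then HaloTag, a modified bacterial dehalogenase that forms covalent bonds with chloroalkane ligands. The catalogue entry describes the C-terminal tag as HaloTag-6xHis, although the His tag is not annotated separately in the feature table. A T7 terminator closes the cassette. The table also lists a short tnpA fragment and a partial AmpR promoter, which appear to be backbone remnants.

This design allows the fusion protein to be captured covalently on chloroalkane-derivatised resins or surfaces, with the TEV site offering a way to release CCT2 from the tag. The associated publication concerns large-scale identification of RNA-binding protein–RNA interactions, which suggests the fusion serves as bait in such binding assays.
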