Features (pLannotate 1.2.2; 12 found; start..end, strand, type, name):
   1614..1634    +  CDS            TEV site: tobacco etch virus (TEV) protease recognition and cleavage site
   1650..2533    +  CDS            HaloTag® (fragment): modified bacterial dehalogenase that forms covalent bonds with chloroalkane derivatives
   2577..2624    +  terminator     T7 terminator: transcription terminator for bacteriophage T7 RNA polymerase
   2634..2810    -  CDS            tnpA (fragment): TN5P_ECOLX - Also known as tnp. Experimental evidence at protein level: Swiss-Prot protein existence level 1. Mediates transposition of transposon Tn5 by a 'cut and paste' mechanism. First, the monomeric transposase binds the 19 bp inverted DNA repeats flanking the transposon. Then, dimerization of the DNA- bound transposase creates a synaptic DNA complex. After nicking of the first DNA strand, excision of the transposon proceeds through a series of intermediates. The transposase then mediates the insertion of the transposon at a new site by strand transfer. The activity of the wild- type tran
   2853..2957    +  promoter       AmpR promoter: bla
   2958..3818    +  CDS            AmpR: β-lactamase; bla; confers resistance to ampicillin, carbenicillin, and related antibiotics
   3976..4564    -  rep_origin     ori: high-copy-number ColE1/pMB1/pBR322/pUC origin of replication
   4682..4768    +  terminator     rrnB T1 terminator: Escherichia coli rrnB; transcription terminator T1 from the E. coli rrnB gene
   4860..4887    +  terminator     rrnB T2 terminator: transcription terminator T2 from the E. coli rrnB gene
   4906..4949    +  promoter       AmpR promoter (fragment): bla
   4969..4987    +  promoter       T7 promoter: promoter for bacteriophage T7 RNA polymerase
   5040..1601    +  CDS            CCT2 (across the origin): TCPB_HUMAN - Also known as 99D8.1, CCTB. Experimental evidence at protein level: Swiss-Prot protein existence level 1. Component of the chaperonin-containing T-complex (TRiC), a molecular chaperone complex that assists the folding of proteins upon ATP hydrolysis (PubMed:25467444). The TRiC complex mediates the folding of WRAP53/TCAB1, thereby regulating telomere maintenance (PubMed:25467444). As part of the TRiC complex may play a role in the assembly of BBSome, a complex involved in ciliogenesis regulating transports vesicles to the cilia (PubMed:20080638). The TRiC complex plays a role in th
>Addgene plasmid #175337 | pH6HTC_CCT2-Halo | addgene full sequence | sequence record 345598 | Addgene NGS Result
CGTCCCTTTCCCTTGCACCTGTTAACATCTTTAAGGCAGGAGCTGATGAAGAGAGAGCAGAGACAGCTCG
TCTGACTTCTTTTATTGGTGCCATCGCCATTGGAGACTTGGTAAAGAGCACCTTGGGACCCAAAGGCATG
GACAAAATTCTTCTAAGCAGTGGACGAGATGCCTCTCTTATGGTAACCAATGATGGTGCCACTATTCTAA
AAAACATTGGTGTTGACAATCCAGCAGCTAAAGTTTTAGTTGATATGTCAAGGGTTCAAGATGATGAAGT
TGGTGATGGCACTACCTCTGTTACCGTTTTAGCAGCAGAATTATTAAGGGAAGCAGAATCTTTAATTGCA
AAAAAGATTCATCCACAGACCATCATAGCGGGTTGGAGAGAAGCCACGAAGGCTGCAAGAGAGGCGCTGT
TGAGTTCTGCAGTTGATCATGGTTCCGATGAAGTTAAATTCCGTCAAGATTTAATGAATATTGCGGGCAC
AACATTATCCTCAAAACTTCTTACTCATCACAAAGACCACTTTACAAAGTTAGCTGTAGAAGCAGTTCTC
AGACTGAAAGGCTCTGGCAACCTGGAGGCAATTCATATTATCAAGAAGCTAGGAGGAAGTTTGGCAGATT
CCTATTTAGATGAAGGCTTCCTGTTGGATAAAAAAATTGGAGTAAATCAACCAAAACGAATTGAAAATGC
TAAAATTCTTATTGCAAATACTGGTATGGATACAGACAAAATAAAGATATTTGGTTCCCGGGTAAGAGTT
GACTCTACAGCAAAGGTTGCAGAAATAGAACATGCGGAAAAGGAAAAAATGAAGGAGAAAGTTGAACGTA
TTCTTAAGCATGGAATAAATTGCTTTATTAACAGGCAATTAATTTATAATTATCCTGAACAGCTCTTTGG
TGCTGCTGGTGTCATGGCTATTGAGCATGCAGATTTTGCAGGTGTGGAACGCCTAGCTCTTGTCACAGGT
GGTGAAATTGCCTCTACCTTTGATCACCCAGAACTGGTGAAGCTTGGAAGTTGCAAACTTATCGAGGAAG
TCATGATTGGAGAAGACAAACTCATTCACTTTTCTGGGGTTGCCCTTGGTGAGGCTTGTACCATTGTTTT
GCGTGGTGCCACTCAACAAATTTTAGATGAAGCAGAAAGATCATTGCATGATGCTCTTTGTGTTCTTGCG
CAAACTGTAAAGGACTCTAGAACAGTTTATGGAGGAGGCTGTTCTGAGATGTTGATGGCTCATGCTGTGA
CACAGCTTGCCAATAGAACACCAGGCAAAGAAGCTGTTGCAATGGAGTCTTATGCTAAAGCACTGAGAAT
GTTGCCAACCATCATAGCTGACAATGCAGGCTATGACAGTGCAGACCTGGTGGCACAGCTCAGGGCTGCT
CACAGTGAAGGCAATACCACTGCTGGATTGGATATGAGGGAAGGCACCATTGGAGATATGGCTATCCTGG
GTATAACAGAAAGTTTTCAAGTGAAGCGACAGGTTCTTCTGAGTGCAGCTGAAGCAGCAGAGGTGATTCT
GCGTGTGGACAACATCATCAAAGCGGCACCCAGGAAACGTGTCCCTGATCACCACCCCTGTGGGCCAACC
ACTGAGGATCTGTACTTTCAGAGCGATAACGATGGATCCGAAATCGGTACTGGCTTTCCATTCGACCCCC
ATTATGTGGAAGTCCTGGGCGAGCGCATGCACTACGTCGATGTTGGTCCGCGCGATGGCACCCCTGTGCT
GTTCCTGCACGGTAACCCGACCTCCTCCTACGTGTGGCGCAACATCATCCCGCATGTTGCACCGACCCAT
CGCTGCATTGCTCCAGACCTGATCGGTATGGGCAAATCCGACAAACCAGACCTGGGTTATTTCTTCGACG
ACCACGTCCGCTTCATGGATGCCTTCATCGAAGCCCTGGGTCTGGAAGAGGTCGTCCTGGTCATTCACGA
CTGGGGCTCCGCTCTGGGTTTCCACTGGGCCAAGCGCAATCCAGAGCGCGTCAAAGGTATTGCATTTATG
GAGTTCATCCGCCCTATCCCGACCTGGGACGAATGGCCAGAATTTGCCCGCGAGACCTTCCAGGCCTTCC
GCACCACCGACGTCGGCCGCAAGCTGATCATCGATCAGAACGTTTTTATCGAGGGTACGCTGCCGATGGG
TGTCGTCCGCCCGCTGACTGAAGTCGAGATGGACCATTACCGCGAGCCGTTCCTGAATCCTGTTGACCGC
GAGCCACTGTGGCGCTTCCCAAACGAGCTGCCAATCGCCGGTGAGCCAGCGAACATCGTCGCGCTGGTCG
AAGAATACATGGACTGGCTGCACCAGTCCCCTGTCCCGAAGCTGCTGTTCTGGGGCACCCCAGGCGTTCT
GATCCCACCGGCCGAAGCCGCTCGCCTGGCCAAAAGCCTGCCTAACTGCAAGGCTGTGGACATCGGCCCG
GGTCTGAATCTGCTGCAAGAAGACAACCCGGACCTGATCGGCAGCGAGATCGCGCGCTGGCTGTCTACTC
TGGAGATTTCCGGTCATCATCACCATCACCACTAATAGTCAACCGCTGAGCAATAACTAGCATAACCCCT
TGGGGCCTCTAAACGGGTCTTGAGGGGTTTTTTGCTGAAAGGAGGAACTATATCCGGTTCGCTTGCTGTC
CATAAAACCGCCCAGTCTAGCTATCGCCATGTAAGCCCACTGCAAGCTACCTGCTTTCTCTTTGCGCTTG
CGTTTTCCCTTGTCCAGATAGCCCAGTAGCTGACATTCATCCGGGGTCAGCACCGTTTCTGCGGACTGGC
TTTCTACGTAATGGTTTCTTAGACGTCAGGTGGCACTTTTCGGGGAAATGTGCGCGGAACCCCTATTTGT
TTATTTTTCTAAATACATTCAAATATGTATCCGCTCATGAGACAATAACCCTGATAAATGCTTCAATAAT
ATTGAAAAAGGAAGAGTATGAGTATTCAACATTTCCGTGTCGCCCTTATTCCCTTTTTTGCGGCATTTTG
CCTTCCTGTTTTTGCTCACCCAGAAACGCTGGTGAAAGTAAAAGATGCTGAAGATCAGTTGGGTGCACGA
GTGGGTTACATCGAACTGGATCTCAACAGCGGTAAGATCCTTGAGAGTTTTCGCCCCGAAGAACGTTTTC
CAATGATGAGCACTTTCAAAGTTCTGCTATGTGGCGCGGTATTATCCCGTATTGACGCCGGGCAAGAGCA
ACTCGGTCGCCGCATACACTATTCTCAGAATGACTTGGTTGAGTACTCACCAGTCACAGAAAAGCATCTT
ACGGATGGCATGACAGTAAGAGAATTATGCAGTGCTGCCATAACCATGAGTGATAACACTGCGGCCAACT
TACTTCTGACAACTATCGGAGGACCGAAGGAGCTAACCGCTTTTTTGCACAACATGGGGGATCATGTAAC
TCGCCTTGATCGTTGGGAACCGGAGCTGAATGAAGCCATACCAAACGACGAGCGTGACACCACGATGCCT
GTAGCAATGGCAACAACGTTGCGCAAACTATTAACTGGCGAACTACTTACTCTAGCTTCCCGGCAACAAT
TAATAGACTGGATGGAGGCGGATAAAGTTGCAGGACCACTTCTGCGCTCGGCCCTTCCGGCTGGCTGGTT
TATTGCTGATAAATCTGGAGCCGGTGAGCGTGGGTCTCGCGGTATCATTGCAGCACTGGGGCCAGATGGT
AAGCCCTCCCGTATCGTAGTTATCTACACGACGGGGAGTCAGGCAACTATGGATGAACGAAATAGACAGA
TCGCTGAGATAGGTGCCTCACTGATTAAGCATTGGTAATTCGAAATGACCGACCAAGCGACGCCCAACCG
GTATCAGCTCACTCAAAGGCGGTAATACGGTTATCCACAGAATCAGGGGATAACGCAGGAAAGAACATGT
GAGCAAAAGGCCAGCAAAAGGCCAGGAACCGTAAAAAGGCCGCGTTGCTGGCGTTTTTCCATAGGCTCCG
CCCCCCTGACGAGCATCACAAAAATCGACGCTCAAGTCAGAGGTGGCGAAACCCGACAGGACTATAAAGA
TACCAGGCGTTTCCCCCTGGAAGCTCCCTCGTGCGCTCTCCTGTTCCGACCCTGCCGCTTACCGGATACC
TGTCCGCCTTTCTCCCTTCGGGAAGCGTGGCGCTTTCTCATAGCTCACGCTGTAGGTATCTCAGTTCGGT
GTAGGTCGTTCGCTCCAAGCTGGGCTGTGTGCACGAACCCCCCGTTCAGCCCGACCGCTGCGCCTTATCC
GGTAACTATCGTCTTGAGTCCAACCCGGTAAGACACGACTTATCGCCACTGGCAGCAGCCACTGGTAACA
GGATTAGCAGAGCGAGGTATGTAGGCGGTGCTACAGAGTTCTTGAAGTGGTGGCCTAACTACGGCTACAC
TAGAAGGACAGTATTTGGTATCTGCGCTCTGCTGAAGCCAGTTACCTTCGGAAAAAGAGTTGGTAGCTCT
TGATCCGGCAAACAAACCACCGCTGGTAGCGGTGGTTTTTTTGTTTGCAAGCAGCAGATTACGCGCAGAA
AAAAAGGATTTCAAGAAGATCCTTTGATCTTTTCTACGGGGTCTGACGCTCAGTGGAACGAAAACTCACG
TTAAGGGCATATGATGGTAGTGTGGGGTCTCCCCATGCGAGAGTAGGGAACTGCCAGGCATCAAATAAAA
CGAAAGGCTCAGTCGAAAGACTGGGCCTTTCGTTTTATCTGTTGTTTGTCGGTGAACGCTCTCCTGAGTA
GGACAAATCCGCCGGGAGCGGATTTGAACGTTGCGAAGCAACGGCCCGGAGGGTGGCGGGCAGGACGCCC
GCCATAAACTGCCAGGCATCAAATTAAGCAGAAGGCCATCCTGACGGATGGCCTTTTTGCGTTTCTACAA
ACTCTTTTGTTTATTTTTCTAAATACATTCAAATATGTATCCGCTCATGGATCTCGATCCCGCGAAATTA
ATACGACTCACTATAGGGTATTTTAACTTTACTAAGGAGCGATCGCTTCCGAATTCCTACCGCGGATATA
TGG
